>Addgene plasmid #20641 | pWZL Neo Myr Flag STK33 | addgene full sequence | sequence record 337392 | Addgene NGS Result
GGCATTGATTATTGACTAGTTATTAATAGTAATCAATTACGGGGTCATTAGTTCATAGCCCATATATGGA
GTTCCGCGTTACATAACTTACGGTAAATGGCCCGCCTGGCTGACCGCCCAACGACCCCCGCCCATTGACG
TCAATAATGACGTATGTTCCCATAGTAACGCCAATAGGGACTTTCCATTGACGTCAATGGGTGGAGTATT
TACGGTAAACTGCCCACTTGGCAGTACATCAAGTGTATCATATGCCAAGTCCGCCCCCTATTGACGTCAA
TGACGGTAAATGGCCCGCCTGGCATTATGCCCAGTACATGACCTTACGGGACTTTCCTACTTGGCAGTAC
ATCTACGTATTAGTCATCGCTATTACCATGGTGATGCGGTTTTGGCAGTACACCAATGGGCGTGGATAGC
GGTTTGACTCACGGGGATTTCCAAGTCTCCACCCCATTGACGTCAATGGGAGTTTGTTTTGGCACCAAAA
TCAACGGGACTTTCCAAAATGTCGTAATAACCCCGCCCCGTTGACGCAAATGGGCGGTAGGCGTGTACGG
TGGGAGGTCTATATAAGCAGAGCTGGTTTAGTGAACCGCGCCAGTCCTCCGATTGACTGAGTCGCCCGGG
TACCCGTGTATCCAATAAACCCTCTTGCAGTTGCATCCGACTTGTGGTCTCGCTGTTCCTTGGGAGGGTC
TCCTCTGAGTGATTGACTACCCGTCAGCGGGGGTCTTTCATTTGGGGGCTCGTCCGGGATCGGGAGACCC
CTGCCCAGGGACCACCGACCCACCACCGGGAGGCAAGCTGGCCAGCAACTTATCTGTGTCTGTCCGATTG
TCTAGTGTCTATGACTGATTTTATGCGCCTGCGTCGGTACTAGTTAGCTAACTAGCTCTGTATCTGGCGG
ACCCGTGGTGGAACTGACGAGTTCTGAACACCCGGCCGCAACCCTGGGAGACGTCCCAGGGACTTTGGGG
GCCGTTTTTGTGGCCCGACCTGAGGAAGGGAGTCGATGTGGAATCCGACCCCGTCAGGATATGTGGTTCT
GGTAGGAGACGAGAACCTAAAACAGTTCCCGCCTCCGTCTGAATTTTTGCTTTCGGTTTGGAACCGAAGC
CGCGCGTCTTGTCTGCTGCAGCGCTGCAGCATCGTTCTGTGTTGTCTCTGTCTGACTGTGTTTCTGTATT
TGTCTGAAAATTAGGGCCAGACTGTTACCACTCCCTTAAGTTTGACCTTAGGTCACTGGAAAGATGTCGA
GCGGATCGCTCACAACCAGTCGGTAGATGTCAAGAAGAGACGTTGGGTTACCTTCTGCTCTGCAGAATGG
CCAACCTTTAACGTCGGATGGCCGCGAGACGGCACCTTTAACCGAGACCTCATCACCCAGGTTAAGATCA
AGGTCTTTTCACCTGGCCCGCATGGACACCCAGACCAGGTCCCCTACATCGTGACCTGGGAAGCCTTGGC
TTTTGACCCCCCTCCCTGGGTCAAGCCCTTTGTACACCCTAAGCCTCCGCCTCCTCTTCCTCCATCCGCC
CCGTCTCTCCCCCTTGAACCTCCTCGTTCGACCCCGCCTCGATCCTCCCTTTATCCAGCCCTCACTCCTT
CTCTAGGCGCCGGCCGGATCCAGAATTCGCCACCATGGGGTCTTCAAAATCTAAACCAAAGGACCCCAGC
CAGCGCCGGCGCAGGATCCGAGGTTACCTTGACTACAAAGACGATGACGACAAGCAATTGACAAGTTTGT
ACAAAAAAGTTGGCATGGCTGATAGTGGCTTAGATAAAAAATCCACAAAATGCCCCGACTGTTCATCTGC
TTCTCAGAAAGATGTACTTTGTGTATGTTCCAGCAAAACAAGGGTTCCTCCAGTTTTGGTGGTGGAAATG
TCACAGACATCAAGCATTGGTAGTGCAGAATCTTTAATTTCACTGGAGAGAAAAAAAGAAAAAAATATCA
ACAGAGATATAACCTCCAGGAAAGATTTGCCCTCAAGAACCTCAAATGTAGAGAGAAAAGCATCTCAGCA
ACAATGGGGTCGGGGCAACTTTACAGAAGGAAAAGTTCCTCACATAAGGATTGAGAATGGAGCTGCTATT
GAGGAAATCTATACCTTTGGAAGAATATTGGGAAAAGGGAGCTTTGGAATAGTCATTGAAGCTACAGACA
AGGAAACAGAAACGAAGTGGGCAATTAAAAAAGTGAACAAAGAAAAGGCTGGAAGCTCCGCTGTGAAGTT
ACTTGAACGAGAGGTGAACATTCTGAAAAGTGTAAAACATGAACACATCATACATCTGGAACAAGTATTT
GAAACGCCAAAGAAAATGTACCTTGTGATGGAGCTTTGTGAGGATGGAGAACTCAAAGAAATTCTGGATA
GGAAAGGGCATTTCTCAGAGAATGAGACAAGGTGGATCATTCAAAGTCTCGCATCAGCTATAGCATATCT
TCACAATAATGATATTGTACATAGGGATCTGAAACTGGAAAATATAATGGTTAAAAGCAGTCTTATTGAT
GATAACAATGAAATAAACTTAAACATAAAGGTGACTGATTTTGGCTTAGCGGTGAAGAAGCAAAGTAGGA
GTGAAGCCATGCTGCAGGCCACATGTGGGACTCCTATCTATATGGCCCCTGAAGTTATCAGTGCCCACGA
CTATAGCCAGCAGTGTGACATTTGGAGCATAGGCGTCGTAATGTACATGTTATTACGTGGAGAACCACCC
TTTTTGGCAAGCTCAGAAGAGAAGCTTTTTGAGTTAATAAGAAAAGGAGAACTACATTTTGAAAATGCAG
TCTGGAATTCCATAAGTGACTGTGCTAAAAGTGTTTTGAAACAACTTATGAAAGTAGATCCTGCTCACAG
AATCACAGCTAAGGAACTACTAGATAACCAGTGGTTAACAGGCAATAAACTTTCTTCGGTGAGACCAACC
AATGTATTAGAGATGATGAAGGAATGGAAAAATAACCCAGAAAGTGTTGAGGAAAACACAACAGAAGAGA
AGAATAAGCCGTCCACTGAAGAAAAGTTGAAAAGTTACCAACCCTGGGGAAATGTCCCTGAGACCAATTA
CACTTCAGATGAAGAGGAGGAAAAACAGTCTACTACTTATGAAAAGCAATTTCCTGCAACCAGTAAGGAC
AACTTTGATATGTGCAGTTCAAGTTTCACATCTAGCAAACTCCTTCCAGCTGAAATCAAGGGAGAAATGG
AGAAAACCCCTGTGACTCCAAGCCAAGGAACAGCAACCAAGTACCCTGCTAAATCCGGCGCCCTGTCCAG
AACCAAAAAGAAACTCTACCCAACTTTCTTGTACAAAGTGGTTTGATCTAGTCGACCAATTCCGGTTATT
TTCCACCATATTGCCGTCTTTTGGCAATGTGAGGGCCCGGAAACCTGGCCCTGTCTTCTTGACGAGCATT
CCTAGGGGTCTTTCCCCTCTCGCCAAAGGAATGCAAGGTCTGTTGAATGTCGTGAAGGAAGCAGTTCCTC
TGGAAGCTTCTTGAAGACAAACAACGTCTGTAGCGACCCTTTGCAGGCAGCGGAACCCCCCACCTGGCGA
CAGGTGCCTCTGCGGCCAAAAGCCACGTGTATAAGATACACCTGCAAAGGCGGCACAACCCCAGTGCCAC
GTTGTGAGTTGGATAGTTGTGGAAAGAGTCAAATGGCTCTCCTCAAGCGTATTCAACAAGGGGCTGAAGG
ATGCCCAGAAGGTACCCCATTGTATGGGATCTGATCTGGGGCCTCGGTGCACATGCTTTACATGTGTTTA
GTCGAGGTTAAAAAACGTCTAGGCCCCCCGAACCACGGGGACGTGGTTTTCCTTTGAAAAACACGATGAT
AATACCATGATTGAACAAGATGGATTGCACGCAGGTTCTCCGGCCGCTTGGGTGGAGAGGCTATTCGGCT
ATGACTGGGCACAACAGACAATCGGCTGCTCTGATGCCGCCGTGTTCCGGCTGTCAGCGCAGGGGCGCCC
GGTTCTTTTTGTCAAGACCGACCTGTCCGGTGCCCTGAATGAACTGCAGGACGAGGCAGCGCGGCTATCG
TGGCTGGCCACGACGGGCGTTCCTTGCGCAGCTGTGCTCGACGTTGTCACTGAAGCGGGAAGGGACTGGC
TGCTATTGGGCGAAGTGCCGGGGCAGGATCTCCTGTCATCTCACCTTGCTCCTGCCGAGAAAGTATCCAT
CATGGCTGATGCAATGCGGCGGCTGCATACGCTTGATCCGGCTACCTGCCCATTCGACCACCAAGCGAAA
CATCGCATCGAGCGAGCACGTACTCGGATGGAAGCCGGTCTTGTCGATCAGGATGATCTGGACGAAGAGC
ATCAGGGGCTCGCGCCAGCCGAACTGTTCGCCAGGCTCAAGGCGCGCATGCCCGACGGCGAGGATCTCGT
CGTGACCCATGGCGATGCCTGCTTGCCGAATATCATGGTGGAAAATGGCCGCTTTTCTGGATTCATCGAC
TGTGGCCGGCTGGGTGTGGCGGACCGCTATCAGGACATAGCGTTGGCTACCCGTGATATTGCTGAAGAGC
TTGGCGGCGAATGGGCTGACCGCTTCCTCGTGCTTTACGGTATCGCCGCTCCCGATTCGCAGCGCATCGC
CTTCTATCGCCTTCTTGACGAGTTCTTCTGAGCGGGACTCTGGGGTTCGCATCGATAAAATAAAAGATTT
TATTTAGTCTCCAGAAAAAGGGGGGAATGAAAGACCCCACCTGTAGGTTTGGCAAGCTAGCTTAAGTAAC
GCCATTTTGCAAGGCATGGAAAAATACATAACTGAGAATAGAGAAGTTCAGATCAAGGTCAGGAACAGAT
GGAACAGCTGAATATGGGCCAAACAGGATATCTGTGGTAAGCAGTTCCTGCCCCGGCTCAGGGCCAAGAA
CAGATGGAACAGCTGAATATGGGCCAAACAGGATATCTGTGGTAAGCAGTTCCTGCCCCGGCTCAGGGCC
AAGAACAGATGGTCCCCAGATGCGGTCCAGCCCTCAGCAGTTTCTAGAGAACCATCAGATGTTTCCAGGG
TGCCCCAAGGACCTGAAATGACCCTGTGCCTTATTTGAACTAACCAATCAGTTCGCTTCTCGCTTCTGTT
CGCGCGCTTCTGCTCCCCGAGCTCAATAAAAGAGCCCACAACCCCTCACTCGGGGCGCCAGTCCTCCGAT
TGACTGAGTCGCCCGGGTACCCGTGTATCCAATAAACCCTCTTGCAGTTGCATCCGACTTGTGGTCTCGC
TGTTCCTTGGGAGGGTCTCCTCTGAGTGATTGACTACCCGTCAGCGGGGGTCTTTCACAGGCCAGTGGGG
CCGCACTTTTCGGGGAAATGTGCGCGGAACCCCTATTTGTTTATTTTTCTAAATACATTCAAATATGTAT
CCGCTCATGAGACAATAACCCTGATAAATGCTTCAATAATATTGAAAAAGGAAGAGTATGAGTATTCAAC
ATTTCCGTGTCGCCCTTATTCCCTTTTTTGCGGCATTTTGCCTTCCTGTTTTTGCTCACCCAGAAACGCT
GGTGAAAGTAAAAGATGCTGAAGATCAGTTGGGTGCACGAGTGGGTTACATCGAACTGGATCTCAACAGC
GGTAAGATCCTTGAGAGTTTTCGCCCCGAAGAACGTTTTCCAATGATGAGCACTTTTAAAGTTCTGCTAT
GTGGCGCGGTATTATCCCGTATTGACGCCGGGCAAGAGCAACTCGGTCGCCGCATACACTATTCTCAGAA
TGACTTGGTTGAGTACTCACCAGTCACAGAAAAGCATCTTACGGATGGCATGACAGTAAGAGAATTATGC
AGTGCTGCCATAACCATGAGTGATAACACTGCGGCCAACTTACTTCTGACAACGATCGGAGGACCGAAGG
AGCTAACCGCTTTTTTGCACAACATGGGGGATCATGTAACTCGCCTTGATCGTTGGGAACCGGAGCTGAA
TGAAGCCATACCAAACGACGAGCGTGACACCACGATGCCTGTAGCAATGGCAACAACGTTGCGCAAACTA
TTAACTGGCGAACTACTTACTCTAGCTTCCCGGCAACAATTAATAGACTGGATGGAGGCGGATAAAGTTG
CAGGACCACTTCTGCGCTCGGCCCTTCCGGCTGGCTGGTTTATTGCTGATAAATCTGGAGCCGGTGAGCG
TGGGTCTCGCGGTATCATTGCAGCACTGGGGCCAGATGGTAAGCCCTCCCGTATCGTAGTTATCTACACG
ACGGGGAGTCAGGCAACTATGGATGAACGAAATAGACAGATCGCTGAGATAGGTGCCTCACTGATTAAGC
ATTGGTAACTGTCAGACCAAGTTTACTCATATATACTTTAGATTGATTTGCGGCCGCGAAAAGGACAAGC
AGCGAAAATTCACGCCCCCTTGGGAGGTGGCGGCATATGCAAAGGATAGCACTCCCACTCTACTACTGGG
TATCATATGCTGACTGTATATGCATGAGGATAGCATATGCTACCCGGATACAGATTAGGATAGCATATAC
TACCCAGATATAGATTAGGATAGCATATGCTACCCAGATATAGATTAGGATAGCCTATGCTACCCAGATA
TAAATTAGGATAGCATATACTACCCAGATATAGATTAGGATAGCATATGCTACCCAGATATAGATTAGGA
TAGCCTATGCTACCCAGATATAGATTAGGATAGCATATGCTATCCAGATATTTGGGTAGTATATGCTACC
CATGGCAACATTAGCCCACCGTGCTCTCAGCGACCTCGTGAATATGAGGACCAACAACCCTGTGCTTGGC
GCTCAGGCGCAAGTGTGTGTAATTTGTCCTCCAGATCGCAGCAATCGCGCCCCTATCTTGGCCCGCCCAC
CTACTTATGCAGGTATTCCCCGGGGTGCCATTAGTGGTTTTGTGGGCAAGTGGTTTGACCGCAGTGGTTA
GCGGGGTTACAATCAGCCAAGTTATTACACCCTTATTTTACAGTCCAAAACCGCAGGGCGGCGTGTGGGG
GCTGACGCGTGCCCCCACTCCACAATTTCAAAAAAAAGAGTGGCCACTTGTCTTTGTTTATGGGCCCCAT
TGGCGTGGAGCCCCGTTTAATTTTCGGGGGTGTTAGAGACAACCAGTGGAGTCCGCTGCTGTCGGCGTCC
ACTCTCTTTCCCCTTGTTACAAATAGAGTGTAACAACATGGTTCACCTGTCTTGGTCCCTGCCTGGGACA
CATCTTAATAACCCCAGTATCATATTGCACTAGGATTATGTGTTGCCCATAGCCATAAATTCGTGTGAGA
TGGACATCCAGTCTTTACGGCTTGTCCCCACCCCATGGATTTCTATTGTTAAAGATATTCAGAATGTTTC
ATTCCTACACTAGTATTTATTGCCCAAGGGGTTTGTGAGGGTTATATTGGTGTCATAGCACAATGCCACC
ACTGAACCCCCCGTCCAAATTTTATTCTGGGGGCGTCACCTGAAACCTTGTTTTCGAGCACCTCACATAC
ACCTTACTGTTCACAACTCAGCAGTTATTCTATTAGCTAAACGAAGGAGAATGAAGAAGCAGGCGAAGAT
TCAGGAGAGTTCACTGCCCGCTCCTTGATCTTCAGCCACTGCCCTTGTGACTAAAATGGTTCACTACCCT
CGTGGAATCCTGACCCCATGTAAATAAAACCGTGACAGCTCATGGGGTGGGAGATATCGCTGTTCCTTAG
GACCCTTTTACTAACCCTAATTCGATAGCATATGCTTCCCGTTGGGTAACATATGCTATTGAATTAGGGT
TAGTCTGGATAGTATATACTACTACCCGGGAAGCATATGCTACCCGTTTAGGGTTAACAAGGGGGCCTTA
TAAACACTATTGCTAATGCCCTCTTGAGGGTCCGCTTATCGGTAGCTACACAGGCCCCTCTGATTGACGT
TGGTGTAGCCTCCCGTAGTCTTCCTGGGCCCCTGGGAGGTACATGTCGGCCGCAAAAGGATCTAGGTGAA
GATCCTTTTTGATAATCTCATGACCAAAATCCCTTAACGTGAGTTTTCGTTCCACTGAGCGTCAGACCCC
GTAGAAAAGATCAAAGGATCTTCTTGAGATCCTTTTTTTCTGCGCGTAATCTGCTGCTTGCAAACAAAAA
AACCACCGCTACCAGCGGTGGTTTGTTTGCCGGATCAAGAGCTACCAACTCTTTTTCCGAAGGTAACTGG
CTTCAGCAGAGCGCAGATACCAAATACTGTTCTTCTAGTGTAGCCGTAGTTAGGCCACCACTTCAAGAAC
TCTGTAGCACCGCCTACATACCTCGCTCTGCTAATCCTGTTACCAGTGGCTGCTGCCAGTGGCGATAAGT
CGTGTCTTACCGGGTTGGACTCAAGACGATAGTTACCGGATAAGGCGCAGCGGTCGGGCTGAACGGGGGG
TTCGTGCACACAGCCCAGCTTGGAGCGAACGACCTACACCGAACTGAGATACCTACAGCGTGAGCTATGA
GAAAGCGCCACGCTTCCCGAAGGGAGAAAGGCGGACAGGTATCCGGTAAGCGGCAGGGTCGGAACAGGAG
AGCGCACGAGGGAGCTTCCAGGGGGAAACGCCTGGTATCTTTATAGTCCTGTCGGGTTTCGCCACCTCTG
ACTTGAGCGTCGATTTTTGTGATGCTCGTCAGGGGGGCGGAGCCTATGGAAAAACGCCAGCAACGCGGCC
TTTTTACGGTTCCTGGCCTTTTGCTGGCCTTTTGCTCACATGTTCTTTCCTGCGTTATCCCCTGATTCTG
TGGATAACCGTATTACCGCCTTTGAGTGAGCTGATACCGCTCGCCGCAGCCGAACGACCGAGCGCAGCGA
GTCAGTGAGCGAGGAAGCGGAAGAGCGCCCAATACGCAAACCGCCTCTCCCCGCGCGTTGGCCGATTCAT
TAATGCAACTATGGTTGGCGCGTTGTAAACGTTAATATTTTGTTAAAATTCGCGTTAAATTTTTGTTAAA
TCAGCTCATTTTTTAACCAATAGACCGAAATCGGCAAAATCCCTTATAAATCAAAAGAATAGCCCGAGAT
AGAGT
[37 nt withheld, positions 9036-9072]
AAAGAACGTGGACTCCAACGTCAAAGG
[141 nt withheld, positions 9100-9240]
G
[46 nt withheld, positions 9242-9287]
A
[76 nt withheld, positions 9289-9364]
CCGATCTTCAATATTGGCCATTAGCCATATTATTCATTGGTTATATAGCATAAATCAATATTGGCTATTG
GCCATTGCATACGTTGTATCTATATCATAATATGTACATTTATATTGGCTCATGTCCAATATGACCGCCA
TGTT
Features (pLannotate 1.2.2; 19 found; start..end, strand, type, name):
      3..380     +  enhancer       CMV enhancer: human cytomegalovirus immediate early enhancer
    382..581     +  promoter       CMV promoter: human cytomegalovirus (CMV) immediate early promoter
    598..742     +  LTR            3' LTR (ΔU3) (fragment): self-inactivating 3' long terminal repeat (LTR) from Moloney murine leukemia virus
    864..1138    +  misc_feature   MESV Ψ (fragment): packaging signal of murine embryonic stem cell virus
   1205..1621    +  CDS            gag (truncated): truncated Moloney murine leukemia virus (MMLV) gag gene lacking the start codon
   1669..1686    +  CDS            myr (fragment): N-myristoylation signal from Src kinase (Pellman et al., 1985; Kaplan et al., 1988)
   1742..1759    +  protein_bind   attB1 (fragment): mutant version of attB; core recombination site for the Gateway® BP reaction BP Clonase™
   1765..3306    +  CDS            STK33: STK33_HUMAN - Experimental evidence at protein level: Swiss-Prot protein existence level 1. Serine/threonine protein kinase which phosphorylates VIME. May play a specific role in the dynamic behavior of the intermediate filament cytoskeleton by phosphorylation of VIME (By similarity). Not essential for the survival of KRAS-dependent AML cell lines. From Homo sapiens (Human).
   3308..3332    -  protein_bind   attB2: mutant version of attB; recombination site for the Gateway® BP reaction BP Clonase™
   3391..3852    +  misc_feature   IRES: internal ribosome entry site (IRES) of the encephalomyocarditis virus (EMCV)
   3857..4648    +  CDS            neo: KKA2_KLEPN - Also known as kan, nptII. Experimental evidence at protein level: Swiss-Prot protein existence level 1. Resistance to kanamycin, neomycin, paromomycin, ribostamycin, butirosin and gentamicin B. From Klebsiella pneumoniae.
   4716..4837    +  LTR            3' LTR (ΔU3) (fragment): self-inactivating 3' long terminal repeat (LTR) from Moloney murine leukemia virus
   4838..5307    +  LTR            LTR: long terminal repeat from Moloney murine leukemia virus
   5343..5447    +  promoter       AmpR promoter: bla
   5448..6308    +  CDS            AmpR: β-lactamase; bla; confers resistance to ampicillin, carbenicillin, and related antibiotics
   6467..7818    +  rep_origin     oriP (fragment): Epstein-Barr virus oriP replication origin (Yates et al., 2000)
   8074..8662    +  rep_origin     ori: high-copy-number ColE1/pMB1/pBR322/pUC origin of replication
   8845..8897    +  CDS            lacI (fragment): lac repressor; lacI; The lac repressor binds to the lac operator to inhibit transcription in E. coli. This inhibition can be relieved by adding lactose or isopropyl-β-D-thiogalactopyranoside (IPTG).
   8913..9364    -  rep_origin     M13 ori (sequence partly withheld): M13 bacteriophage origin of replication; arrow indicates direction of (+) strand synthesis
