[The description below was written by a language model from this plasmid's Addgene catalogue record and pLannotate feature annotations shown in this document.]
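Description:
pWZL Neo Myr Flag STK33 is a Moloney murine leukemia virus-based retroviral expression vector carrying the human serine/threonine kinase 33 (STK33) open reading frame, built on the Gateway-compatible pWZL-Neo-Myr-Flag-DEST backbone. It is propagated in E. coli through a high-copy ColE1/pUC-type origin with ampicillin selection (AmpR under its own bla promoter), and the record recommends a recombination-deficient strain because the repeated LTR sequences can be unstable. The annotated sequence also contains an M13 phage origin, a short lacI remnant and a fragment of the Epstein-Barr virus oriP.

In the annotated sequence, a CMV enhancer/promoter sits upstream of a 5' LTR fragment, followed by a retroviral packaging signal and a truncated, start-codon-less gag region that together allow the genomic RNA to be packaged in cells supplying viral proteins in trans. Downstream lies a Src-derived N-myristoylation signal; the catalogue entry also lists an N-terminal Flag epitope on the backbone, although the Flag tag is not separately annotated in the feature table. The STK33 coding sequence is flanked by attB1 and attB2 sites left by the LR reaction that moved it from an entry clone. An EMCV IRES then drives translation of the neomycin phosphotransferase gene from the same transcript, so transduced mammalian cells can be selected with G418, and the provirus ends in a 3' MMLV LTR.

The myristoylation signal is intended to target the tagged kinase to membranes, and the Flag tag allows its detection. The clone belongs to a myristoylated kinase library made for genomic screens for oncogenic kinases. The depositors note that gene identity was verified, but the insert was not fully sequenced for minor mutations.
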