Addgene plasmid #20641: pWZL Neo Myr Flag STK33
Depositing lab: William Hahn & Jean Zhao. Depositing organization: Dana-Farber Cancer Institute. Publication: Integrative Genomic Approaches Identify IKBKE as a Breast Cancer Oncogene (Kinase Library Clones). Boehm JS, Zhao JJ, Yao J, Kim SY, Firestein R, Dunn IF, Sjostrom SK, Garraway LA, Weremowicz S, Richardson AL, Greulich H, Stewart CJ, Mulvey LA, Shen RR, Ambrogio L, Hirozane-Kishikawa T, Hill DE, Vidal M, Meyerson M, Grenier JK, Hinkle G, Root DE, Roberts TM, Lander ES, Polyak K, Hahn WC. Cell. 2007 Jun 15. 129(6):1065-1079. 10.1016/j.cell.2007.03.052 PubMed 17574021.
Backbone
  Vector backbone: pWZL-Neo-Myr-Flag-DEST
  Backbone manufacturer: William Hahn Lab (available at Addgene, #15300)
  Vector type: Mammalian Expression, Retroviral
  Selectable markers: Neomycin (select with G418)
Growth in bacteria
  Bacterial resistance: Ampicillin, 100 μg/mL
  Growth temperature: 37°C
  Growth strain: Stbl3
  Growth instructions: Stbl3 cells to prevent recombination.
  Copy number: Unknown
Gene/Insert
  Gene/Insert name: STK33 (alt name: serine/threonine kinase 33)
  Species: H. sapiens (human)
  GenBank ID: NM_030906
  Entrez Gene: STK33
  Tag / fusion protein: Myr (N terminal on backbone); Flag (N terminal on backbone)
  Cloning method: Gateway Cloning
  Sequencing primers: 5′ pWZL-Fwd (GAA CCT CCT CGT TCG ACC); 3′ pWZL-Rev (TTC CGG GCC CTC ACA TTG)
Resource information
  A portion of this plasmid was derived from a plasmid made by: 4-D8
Terms and licenses: Academic/Nonprofit Terms; Industry Terms: Not Available to Industry
Depositor comments: ORFs were cloned into Gateway compatible pEntry vectors. An LR recombination reaction was performed to move the ORF to pWZL-Neo-Myr-Flag DEST such that the ORF would have 5' myristoylation and flag tags. This plasmid is part of a kinase library, and the gene has been verified, but has not been fully sequenced for minor mutations. Please see the following link for plasmids from this article that are not part of the kinase library http://www.addgene.org/pubmed/17574021
How to cite: pWZL Neo Myr Flag STK33 was a gift from William Hahn & Jean Zhao (Addgene plasmid # 20641 ; http://n2t.net/addgene:20641 ; RRID:Addgene_20641)
