>Addgene plasmid #20641 | pWZL Neo Myr Flag STK33 | addgene partial sequence | sequence record 26468 | 20641 with pWZL-Fwd
CTCCTTCTCTAGGCGCCGGCCGGATCCAGAATTCGCCACCATGGGGTCTTCAAAATCTAAACCAAAGGAC
CCCAGCCAGCGCCGGCGCAGGATCCGAGGTTACCTTGACTACAAAGACGATGACGACAAGCAATTGACAA
GTTTGTACAAAAAAGTTGGCATGGCTGATAGTGGCTTAGATAAAAAATCCACAAAATGCCCCGACTGTTC
ATCTGCTTCTCAGAAAGATGTACTTTGTGTATGTTCCAGCAAAACAAGGGTTCCTCCAGTTTTGGTGGTG
GAAATGTCACAGACATCAAGCATTGGTAGTGCAGAATCTTTAATTTCACTGGAGAGAAAAAAAGAAAAAA
ATATCAACAGAGATATAACCTCCAGGAAAGATTTGCCCTCAAGAACCTCAAATGTAGAGAGAAAAGCATC
TCAGCAACAATGGGGTCGGGGCAACTTTACAGAAGGAAAAGTTCCTCACATAAGGATTGAGAATGGAGCT
GCTATTGAGGAAATCTATACCTTTGGAAGAATATTGGGAAAAGGGAGCTTTGGAATAGTCATTGAAGCTA
CAGACAAGGAAACAGAAACGAAGTGGGCAATTAAAAAAGTGAACAAAGAAAAGGCTGGAAGCTCCGCTGT
GAAGTTACTTGAACGAGAGGTGAACATTCTGAAAAGTGTAAAACATGAACACATCATACATCTGGAACAA
GTATTTGAAACGCCAAAGAAAATGTACCTTGTGATGGAGCTTTGTGANGATGGAGAACTCAAA
